>Addgene plasmid #105759 | mCer3-myosinRLC | addgene full sequence | sequence record 205139 | Addgene NGS Result
CATGTTCTTTCCTGCGTTATCCCCTGATTCTGTGGATAACCGTATTACCGCCATGCATTAGTTATTAATA
GTAATCAATTACGGGGTCATTAGTTCATAGCCCATATATGGAGTTCCGCGTTACATAACTTACGGTAAAT
GGCCCGCCTGGCTGACCGCCCAACGACCCCCGCCCATTGACGTCAATAATGACGTATGTTCCCATAGTAA
CGCCAATAGGGACTTTCCATTGACGTCAATGGGTGGAGTATTTACGGTAAACTGCCCACTTGGCAGTACA
TCAAGTGTATCATATGCCAAGTACGCCCCCTATTGACGTCAATGACGGTAAATGGCCCGCCTGGCATTAT
GCCCAGTACATGACCTTATGGGACTTTCCTACTTGGCAGTACATCTACGTATTAGTCATCGCTATTACCA
TGGTGATGCGGTTTTGGCAGTACATCAATGGGCGTGGATAGCGGTTTGACTCACGGGGATTTCCAAGTCT
CCACCCCATTGACGTCAATGGGAGTTTGTTTTGGCACCAAAATCAACGGGACTTTCCAAAATGTCGTAAC
AACTCCGCCCCATTGACGCAAATGGGCGGTAGGCGTGTACGGTGGGAGGTCTATATAAGCAGAGCTGGTT
TAGTGAACCGTCAGATCCGCTAGCGCTACCGGTCGCCACCATGGTGAGCAAGGGCGAGGAGCTGTTCACC
GGGGTGGTGCCCATCCTGGTCGAGCTGGACGGCGACGTAAACGGCCACAAGTTCAGCGTGTCCGGCGAGG
GCGAGGGCGATGCCACCTACGGCAAGCTGACCCTGAAGTTCATCTGCACCACCGGCAAGCTGCCCGTGCC
CTGGCCCACCCTCGTGACCACCCTGAGCTGGGGCGTGCAGTGCTTCGCCCGCTACCCCGACCACATGAAG
CAGCACGACTTCTTCAAGTCCGCCATGCCCGAAGGCTACGTCCAGGAGCGCACCATCTTCTTCAAGGACG
ACGGCAACTACAAGACCCGCGCCGAGGTGAAGTTCGAGGGCGACACCCTGGTGAACCGCATCGAGCTGAA
GGGCATCGACTTCAAGGAGGACGGCAACATCCTGGGGCACAAGCTGGAGTACAACGCCATCCACGGCAAC
GTCTATATCACCGCCGACAAGCAGAAGAACGGCATCAAGGCCAACTTCGGCCTCAACTGCAACATCGAGG
ACGGCAGCGTGCAGCTCGCCGACCACTACCAGCAGAACACCCCCATCGGCGACGGCCCCGTGCTGCTGCC
CGACAACCACTACCTGAGCACCCAGTCCAAGCTGAGCAAAGACCCCAACGAGAAGCGCGATCACATGGTC
CTGCTGGAGTTCGTGACCGCCGCCGGGATCACTCTCGGCATGGACGAGCTGTACAAGTCCGGACTCAGAT
CTCGAGTTATGTCCAGCAAGCGGGCCAAAGCCAAGACCACCAAGAAGCGGCCACAGCGGGCCACATCCAA
TGTCTTCGCAATGTTTGACCAGTCCCAGATCCAGGAGTTTAAGGAGGCTTTCAACATGATTGACCAGAAC
CGTGATGGCTTCATTGACAAGGAGGACCTGCACGACATGCTGGCCTCGCTGGGGAAGAACCCCACAGACG
AATACCTGGAGGGCATGATGAGCGAGGCCCCGGGGCCCATCAACTTCACCATGTTCCTCACCATGTTTGG
GGAGAAGCTGAACGGCACGGACCCCGAGGATGTGATTCGCAACGCCTTTGCCTGCTTCGACGAGGAAGCC
TCAGGTTTCATCCATGAGGACCACCTCCGGGAGCTGCTCACCACCATGGGTGACCGCTTCACAGATGAGG
AAGTGGACGAGATGTACCGGGAGGCACCCATTGATAAGAAAGGCAACTTCAACTACGTGGAGTTCACCCG
CATCCTCAAACATGGCGCCAAGGATAAAGACGACTAGGGATCCACCGGATCTAGATAACTGATCATAATC
AGCCATACCACATTTGTAGAGGTTTTACTTGCTTTAAAAAACCTCCCACACCTCCCCCTGAACCTGAAAC
ATAAAATGAATGCAATTGTTGTTGTTAACTTGTTTATTGCAGCTTATAATGGTTACAAATAAAGCAATAG
CATCACAAATTTCACAAATAAAGCATTTTTTTCACTGCATTCTAGTTGTGGTTTGTCCAAACTCATCAAT
GTATCTTAACGCGTAAATTGTAAGCGTTAATATTTTGTTAAAATTCGCGTTAAATTTTTGTTAAATCAGC
TCATTTTTTAACCAATAGGCCGAAATCGGCAAAATCCCTTATAAATCAAAAGAATAGACCGAGATAGGGT
[37 nt withheld, positions 2311-2347]
AAAGAACGTGGACTCCAACGTCAAAGG
[49 nt withheld, positions 2375-2423]
T
[91 nt withheld, positions 2425-2515]
G
[124 nt withheld, positions 2517-2640]
CAGGTGGCACTTTTCGGGGAAATGTGCGCGGAACCCCTATTTGTTTATTTTTCTAAATACATTCAAATAT
GTATCCGCTCATGAGACAATAACCCTGATAAATGCTTCAATAATATTGAAAAAGGAAGAGTCCTGAGGCG
GAAAGAACCAGCTGTGGAATGTGTGTCAGTTAGGGTGTGGAAAGTCCCCAGGCTCCCCAGCAGGCAGAAG
TATGCAAAGCATGCATCTCAATTAGTCAGCAACCAGGTGTGGAAAGTCCCCAGGCTCCCCAGCAGGCAGA
AGTATGCAAAGCATGCATCTCAATTAGTCAGCAACCATAGTCCCGCCCCTAACTCCGCCCATCCCGCCCC
TAACTCCGCCCAGTTCCGCCCATTCTCCGCCCCATGGCTGACTAATTTTTTTTATTTATGCAGAGGCCGA
GGCCGCCTCGGCCTCTGAGCTATTCCAGAAGTAGTGAGGAGGCTTTTTTGGAGGCCTAGGCTTTTGCAAA
GATCGATCAAGAGACAGGATGAGGATCGTTTCGCATGATTGAACAAGATGGATTGCACGCAGGTTCTCCG
GCCGCTTGGGTGGAGAGGCTATTCGGCTATGACTGGGCACAACAGACAATCGGCTGCTCTGATGCCGCCG
TGTTCCGGCTGTCAGCGCAGGGGCGCCCGGTTCTTTTTGTCAAGACCGACCTGTCCGGTGCCCTGAATGA
ACTGCAAGACGAGGCAGCGCGGCTATCGTGGCTGGCCACGACGGGCGTTCCTTGCGCAGCTGTGCTCGAC
GTTGTCACTGAAGCGGGAAGGGACTGGCTGCTATTGGGCGAAGTGCCGGGGCAGGATCTCCTGTCATCTC
ACCTTGCTCCTGCCGAGAAAGTATCCATCATGGCTGATGCAATGCGGCGGCTGCATACGCTTGATCCGGC
TACCTGCCCATTCGACCACCAAGCGAAACATCGCATCGAGCGAGCACGTACTCGGATGGAAGCCGGTCTT
GTCGATCAGGATGATCTGGACGAAGAGCATCAGGGGCTCGCGCCAGCCGAACTGTTCGCCAGGCTCAAGG
CGAGCATGCCCGACGGCGAGGATCTCGTCGTGACCCATGGCGATGCCTGCTTGCCGAATATCATGGTGGA
AAATGGCCGCTTTTCTGGATTCATCGACTGTGGCCGGCTGGGTGTGGCGGACCGCTATCAGGACATAGCG
TTGGCTACCCGTGATATTGCTGAAGAGCTTGGCGGCGAATGGGCTGACCGCTTCCTCGTGCTTTACGGTA
TCGCCGCTCCCGATTCGCAGCGCATCGCCTTCTATCGCCTTCTTGACGAGTTCTTCTGAGCGGGACTCTG
GGGTTCGAAATGACCGACCAAGCGACGCCCAACCTGCCATCACGAGATTTCGATTCCACCGCCGCCTTCT
ATGAAAGGTTGGGCTTCGGAATCGTTTTCCGGGACGCCGGCTGGATGATCCTCCAGCGCGGGGATCTCAT
GCTGGAGTTCTTCGCCCACCCTAGGGGGAGGCTAACTGAAACACGGAAGGAGACAATACCGGAAGGAACC
CGCGCTATGACGGCAATAAAAAGACAGAATAAAACGCACGGTGTTGGGTCGTTTGTTCATAAACGCGGGG
TTCGGTCCCAGGGCTGGCACTCTGTCGATACCCCACCGAGACCCCATTGGGGCCAATACGCCCGCGTTTC
TTCCTTTTCCCCACCCCACCCCCCAAGTTCGGGTGAAGGCCCAGGGCTCGCAGCCAACGTCGGGGCGGCA
GGCCCTGCCATAGCCTCAGGTTACTCATATATACTTTAGATTGATTTAAAACTTCATTTTTAATTTAAAA
GGATCTAGGTGAAGATCCTTTTTGATAATCTCATGACCAAAATCCCTTAACGTGAGTTTTCGTTCCACTG
AGCGTCAGACCCCGTAGAAAAGATCAAAGGATCTTCTTGAGATCCTTTTTTTCTGCGCGTAATCTGCTGC
TTGCAAACAAAAAAACCACCGCTACCAGCGGTGGTTTGTTTGCCGGATCAAGAGCTACCAACTCTTTTTC
CGAAGGTAACTGGCTTCAGCAGAGCGCAGATACCAAATACTGTTCTTCTAGTGTAGCCGTAGTTAGGCCA
CCACTTCAAGAACTCTGTAGCACCGCCTACATACCTCGCTCTGCTAATCCTGTTACCAGTGGCTGCTGCC
AGTGGCGATAAGTCGTGTCTTACCGGGTTGGACTCAAGACGATAGTTACCGGATAAGGCGCAGCGGTCGG
GCTGAACGGGGGGTTCGTGCACACAGCCCAGCTTGGAGCGAACGACCTACACCGAACTGAGATACCTACA
GCGTGAGCTATGAGAAAGCGCCACGCTTCCCGAAGGGAGAAAGGCGGACAGGTATCCGGTAAGCGGCAGG
GTCGGAACAGGAGAGCGCACGAGGGAGCTTCCAGGGGGAAACGCCTGGTATCTTTATAGTCCTGTCGGGT
TTCGCCACCTCTGACTTGAGCGTCGATTTTTGTGATGCTCGTCAGGGGGGCGGAGCCTATGGAAAAACGC
CAGCAACGCGGCCTTTTTACGGTTCCTGGCCTTTTGCTGGCCTTTTGCTCA
Features (pLannotate 1.2.2; 16 found; start..end, strand, type, name):
      1..51      +  rep_origin     RSF ori (fragment): Plasmids containing the RSF 1030 origin of replication can be propagated in E. coli cells that contain additional plasmids with compatible origins.
    119..422     +  enhancer       CMV enhancer: human cytomegalovirus immediate early enhancer
    423..626     +  promoter       CMV promoter: human cytomegalovirus (CMV) immediate early promoter
    671..1387    +  CDS            mCerulean3: mCerulean3 is a basic (constitutively fluorescent) cyan fluorescent protein published in 2011, derived from Aequorea victoria. It is reported to be a somewhat slowly-maturing monomer with very low acid sensitivity.
   1388..1406    +  misc_feature   MCS (fragment): multiple cloning site
   1409..1924    +  CDS            MYL9: MYL9_HUMAN - Also known as MLC2, MRLC1, MYRL2. Experimental evidence at protein level: Swiss-Prot protein existence level 1. Myosin regulatory subunit that plays an important role in regulation of both smooth muscle and nonmuscle cell contractile activity via its phosphorylation. Implicated in cytokinesis, receptor capping, and cell locomotion (PubMed:11942626, PubMed:2526655). In myoblasts, may regulate PIEZO1-dependent cortical actomyosin assembly involved in myotube formation (By similarity). From Homo sapiens (Human).
   1950..2034    +  CDS            large T antigen (fragment): large T antigen from SV40 (simian virus 40)
   2057..2178    +  polyA_signal   SV40 poly(A) signal: SV40 polyadenylation signal
   2212..2640    -  rep_origin     f1 ori (sequence partly withheld): f1 bacteriophage origin of replication; arrow indicates direction of (+) strand synthesis
   2667..2771    +  promoter       AmpR promoter: bla
   2773..3130    +  promoter       SV40 promoter: SV40 enhancer and early promoter
   3165..3959    +  CDS            NeoR/KanR: aminoglycoside phosphotransferase from Tn5; aph(3')-II (or nptII); confers resistance to neomycin, kanamycin, and G418 (Geneticin®)
   3980..4132    +  CDS            ble (fragment): BLE_KLEPN - Experimental evidence at protein level: Swiss-Prot protein existence level 1. Binding protein with a strong affinity to the bleomycin family of antibiotics. Binds to CL990; an antimitotic-antibiotic compound. From Klebsiella pneumoniae.
   4191..4238    +  polyA_signal   HSV TK poly(A) signal: herpes simplex virus thymidine kinase polyadenylation signal (Cole and Stacy, 1985)
   4329..4345    -  polyA_signal   bGH poly(A) signal (fragment): bovine growth hormone polyadenylation signal
   4567..5155    +  rep_origin     ori: high-copy-number ColE1/pMB1/pBR322/pUC origin of replication
