[The description below was written by a language model from this plasmid's Addgene catalogue record and pLannotate feature annotations shown in this document.]
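Description:
mCer3-myosinRLC is a mammalian expression plasmid built on the Clontech pEGFP-C1 backbone, in which the original fluorescent protein has been replaced by the cyan fluorescent protein mCerulean3. The sequenced plasmid is 5,211 nt. It is maintained in E. coli at high copy through a ColE1/pUC-type origin and selected with kanamycin. The resistance gene is the Tn5 aminoglycoside phosphotransferase (NeoR/KanR), placed behind both a bacterial (AmpR/bla) promoter and the SV40 enhancer/early promoter and terminated by the HSV TK polyadenylation signal. The same cassette therefore supports kanamycin selection in bacteria and can confer G418 resistance in mammalian cells. An f1 origin is also present. Several short annotated fragments (RSF ori, large T antigen, ble, bGH poly(A)) are probably partial matches within backbone sequence rather than functional elements.

The payload is a single fusion open reading frame driven by the human CMV immediate early enhancer and promoter and terminated by the SV40 poly(A) signal. mCerulean3 sits at the N terminus, joined through a short remnant of the multiple cloning site to the myosin regulatory light chain. The feature table identifies this as human MYL9, although the catalogue lists the insert species as synthetic. MYL9 is the regulatory subunit whose phosphorylation controls smooth muscle and nonmuscle myosin contractile activity. The stated purpose of the construct is a cyan sensor of nonmuscle myosin II (NMMII) phosphorylation. The record does not explain the readout mechanism by which the fluorescent fusion reports phosphorylation, and the cloning sites used to assemble the insert are unknown.
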