Addgene plasmid #105759: mCer3-myosinRLC
Purpose: Cyan NMMII phosphorylation sensor
Depositing lab: Megan Rizzo. Depositing organization: University of Maryland, Baltimore.
Backbone
  Vector backbone: pEGFP-C1
  Backbone manufacturer: Clontech
  Backbone size w/o insert (bp): 4000
  Vector type: Mammalian Expression
Growth in bacteria
  Bacterial resistance: Kanamycin, 50 μg/mL
  Growth temperature: 37°C
  Growth strain: DH5alpha
  Copy number: High Copy
Gene/Insert
  Gene/Insert name: mCer3-RLC
  Species: Synthetic
  Promoter: CMV
  Tag / fusion protein: mCer3 (N terminal on insert)
  Cloning method: Restriction Enzyme; 5′ cloning site unknown (unknown if destroyed); 3′ cloning site unknown (unknown if destroyed)
  Sequencing primers: 5′ CMV-F; 3′ SV40pA-R
Terms and licenses: Academic/Nonprofit Terms; Industry Terms: Not Available to Industry
How to cite: mCer3-myosinRLC was a gift from Megan Rizzo (Addgene plasmid # 105759 ; http://n2t.net/addgene:105759 ; RRID:Addgene_105759)
