>Addgene plasmid #105759 | mCer3-myosinRLC | depositor partial sequence | sequence record 200244 | coding sequence
ATGGTGAGCAAGGGCGAGGAGCTGTTCACCGGGGTGGTGCCCATCCTGGTCGAGCTGGACGGCGACGTAA
ACGGCCACAAGTTCAGCGTGTCCGGCGAGGGCGAGGGCGATGCCACCTACGGCAAGCTGACCCTGAAGTT
CATCTGCACCACCGGCAAGCTGCCCGTGCCCTGGCCCACCCTCGTGACCACCCTGAGCTGGGGCGTGCAG
TGCTTCGCCCGCTACCCCGACCACATGAAGCAGCACGACTTCTTCAAGTCCGCCATGCCCGAAGGCTACG
TCCAGGAGCGCACCATCTTCTTCAAGGACGACGGCAACTACAAGACCCGCGCCGAGGTGAAGTTCGAGGG
CGACACCCTGGTGAACCGCATCGAGCTGAAGGGCATCGACTTCAAGGAGGACGGCAACATCCTGGGGCAC
AAGCTGGAGTACAACGCCATCCACGGCAACGTCTATATCACCGCCGACAAGCAGAAGAACGGCATCAAGG
CCAACTTCGGCCTCAACTGCAACATCGAGGACGGCAGCGTGCAGCTCGCCGACCACTACCAGCAGAACAC
CCCCATCGGCGACGGCCCCGTGCTGCTGCCCGACAACCACTACCTGAGCACCCAGTCCAAGCTGAGCAAA
GACCCCAACGAGAAGCGCGATCACATGGTCCTGCTGGAGTTCGTGACCGCCGCCGGGATCACTCTCGGCA
TGGACGAGCTGTACAAGTCCGGACTCAGATCTCGAGTTATGTCCAGCAAGCGGGCCAAAGCCAAGACCAC
CAAGAAGCGGCCACAGCGGGCCACATCCAATGTCTTCGCAATGTTTGACCAGTCCCAGATCCAGGAGTTT
AAGGAGGCTTTCAACATGATTGACCAGAACCGTGATGGCTTCATTGACAAGGAGGACCTGCACGACATGC
TGGCCTCGCTGGGGAAGAACCCCACAGACGAATACCTGGAGGGCATGATGAGCGAGGCCCCGGGGCCCAT
CAACTTCACCATGTTCCTCACCATGTTTGGGGAGAAGCTGAACGGCACGGACCCCGAGGATGTGATTCGC
AACGCCTTTGCCTGCTTCGACGAGGAAGCCTCAGGTTTCATCCATGAGGACCACCTCCGGGAGCTGCTCA
CCACCATGGGTGACCGCTTCACAGATGAGGAAGTGGACGAGATGTACCGGGAGGCACCCATTGATAAGAA
AGGCAACTTCAACTACGTGGAGTTCACCCGCATCCTCAAACATGGCGCCAAGGATAAAGACGACTAGG
